>Addgene plasmid #16114 | pOX-Shaw2 | addgene partial sequence | sequence record 22825 | T3 5'-GCAATTAACCCTCACTAAAGG-3'
CTTGTTCTTTTTGCAGAAGCTCAGAATAAACGCTCAACTTTGGCAGAGCTAGCGTCGACGGTATCGATAA
GCTTGATATCGAATTCGCAGCAGCCACCATGCTCGACGCGTGCTCGTTCAACAGATTCGACTCGAATCGT
TCCTCAGCTCGGAGGTTTTCGCGGCGAGGAAGTGACTATTTTGGGGACAAAGGTATTTCTATGGATGAGA
GGATTGTGTTGAACGTCGGAGGAGTACGTCACGAAACATATCAGGCCACACTGAAAAAGATTCCCGCCAC
ACGACTCAGCAGATTAACTCCGTCACTTGCTAACTTCGATCCTCTTCTCAACGAGTATTTTTTTGACAGA
CATCCGGCTGTTTTCGCAATGATATTAAATTACTATCGTACTGGAAAATTGCATTATCCAACAGATGTAT
GTGGTCCATTGTTTGAAGAAGAGCTGCAGTATTGGGGATTGGACGCGTCTGATACAGAACCATGCTGTTG
GATGCAACTACTTCATGCTAAAGACACACAAGAGACCCTTGCTGTTTTGGATCGAATGGATGCAGATCAC
GAGGACGATCCACAACTTCGGGAGCAAGATACAATGAAGAAGTTTGGCTGGGAAGAAGATTACTTTCAGG
GGAAACGAACTCGTTGGATGAAACTCAAACCTCAAATGTGGTCATTGTTTGATGAACCATATAGTTCACA
AGCTGCAAAACTTATAGCTGGAATATCTGTACTTTTTATATTTATCTCTATATTCTCATTCTGCCTCAA
