[The description below was written by a language model from this plasmid's Addgene catalogue record.]
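Description:
pOX-Shaw2 is a Xenopus oocyte expression plasmid built on the pOX backbone (about 3.2 kb without insert) and carrying a roughly 2 kb cDNA for a Caenorhabditis elegans voltage-gated potassium channel. The insert corresponds to the egl-36 gene (locus R07A4.1, also listed under the alternative name XL361), and the plasmid name indicates that it is regarded as a member of the Shaw family of K+ channels. The cDNA was placed in the vector by restriction cloning between an EcoRI site at the 5′ end and an XhoI site at the 3′ end, both of which remain intact, so the insert can be excised or transferred with the same enzymes. The plasmid is propagated in E. coli under ampicillin selection; its copy number is recorded as unknown, and the origin of replication is not stated.

The record does not explicitly list a promoter or any untranslated-region elements, tags or reporters. T3 and T7 are given as the 5′ and 3′ sequencing primers, which shows that these phage promoter sequences flank the cloning site. In oocyte expression vectors, such promoters are normally used to make capped RNA by in vitro transcription for microinjection, and the 5′ position of T3 would be consistent with sense-strand synthesis from that side, although the record does not confirm this. The construct is suited to heterologous expression of the nematode channel in Xenopus oocytes for electrophysiological characterisation. It comes from work surveying the potassium channel families encoded in the C. elegans genome.
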