Addgene plasmid #16114: pOX-Shaw2
Depositing lab: Larry Salkoff. Publication: Eight potassium channel families revealed by the C. elegans genome project. Wei A, Jegla T, Salkoff L. Neuropharmacology. 1996 . 35(7):805-29. 10.1016/0028-3908(96)00126-8 PubMed 8938713.
Backbone
  Vector backbone: pOX
  Backbone size w/o insert (bp): 3200
  Vector type: Xenopus Oocyte expression
Growth in bacteria
  Bacterial resistance: Ampicillin, 100 μg/mL
  Growth temperature: 37°C
  Growth strain: DH5alpha
  Copy number: Unknown
Gene/Insert
  Gene/Insert name: Voltage-gated K+ channel (alt names: egl-36; XL361)
  Species: C. elegans (nematode)
  Insert size (bp): 2000
  GenBank ID: NM_077394
  Entrez Gene: egl-36 (a.k.a. CELE_R07A4.1)
  Cloning method: Restriction Enzyme; 5′ cloning site EcoR1 (not destroyed); 3′ cloning site Xho1 (not destroyed)
  Sequencing primers: 5′ T3; 3′ T7
Terms and licenses: Academic/Nonprofit Terms; Industry Terms: Not Available to Industry
How to cite: pOX-Shaw2 was a gift from Larry Salkoff (Addgene plasmid # 16114 ; http://n2t.net/addgene:16114 ; RRID:Addgene_16114)
